>Addgene plasmid #205064 | mt deltaN42 TFB2M | addgene full sequence | sequence record 409420 | Addgene NGS Result
CAGCGAGACCGTTATAGCCTTTATCGCCGTTAATCCAGATTACCAGTTTACCTTCTTCGATTTTCATGTG
GCTGCCGCGCGGCACCAGGCCGCTGCTGTGATGATGATGATGATGGCTGCTGCCCATGGTATATCTCCTT
CTTAAAGTTAAACAAAATTATTTCTAGAGGGGAATTGTTATCCGCTCACAATTCCCCTATAGTGAGTCGT
ATTAATTTCGCGGGATCGAGATCTCGATCCTCTACGCCGGACGCATCGTGGCCGGCATCACCGGCGCCAC
AGGTGCGGTTGCTGGCGCCTATATCGCCGACATCACCGATGGGGAAGATCGGGCTCGCCACTTCGGGCTC
ATGAGCGCTTGTTTCGGCGTGGGTATGGTGGCAGGCCCCGTGGCCGGGGGACTGTTGGGCGCCATCTCCT
TGCATGCACCATTCCTTGCGGCGGCGGTGCTCAACGGCCTCAACCTACTACTGGGCTGCTTCCTAATGCA
GGAGTCGCATAAGGGAGAGCGTCGAGATCCCGGACACCATCGAATGGCGCAAAACCTTTCGCGGTATGGC
ATGATAGCGCCCGGAAGAGAGTCAATTCAGGGTGGTGAATGTGAAACCAGTAACGTTATACGATGTCGCA
GAGTATGCCGGTGTCTCTTATCAGACCGTTTCCCGCGTGGTGAACCAGGCCAGCCACGTTTCTGCGAAAA
CGCGGGAAAAAGTGGAAGCGGCGATGGCGGAGCTGAATTACATTCCCAACCGCGTGGCACAACAACTGGC
GGGCAAACAGTCGTTGCTGATTGGCGTTGCCACCTCCAGTCTGGCCCTGCACGCGCCGTCGCAAATTGTC
GCGGCGATTAAATCTCGCGCCGATCAACTGGGTGCCAGCGTGGTGGTGTCGATGGTAGAACGAAGCGGCG
TCGAAGCCTGTAAAGCGGCGGTGCACAATCTTCTCGCGCAACGCGTCAGTGGGCTGATCATTAACTATCC
GCTGGATGACCAGGATGCCATTGCTGTGGAAGCTGCCTGCACTAATGTTCCGGCGTTATTTCTTGATGTC
TCTGACCAGACACCCATCAACAGTATTATTTTCTCCCATGAAGACGGTACGCGACTGGGCGTGGAGCATC
TGGTCGCATTGGGTCACCAGCAAATCGCGCTGTTAGCGGGCCCATTAAGTTCTGTCTCGGCGCGTCTGCG
TCTGGCTGGCTGGCATAAATATCTCACTCGCAATCAAATTCAGCCGATAGCGGAACGGGAAGGCGACTGG
AGTGCCATGTCCGGTTTTCAACAAACCATGCAAATGCTGAATGAGGGCATCGTTCCCACTGCGATGCTGG
TTGCCAACGATCAGATGGCGCTGGGCGCAATGCGCGCCATTACCGAGTCCGGGCTGCGCGTTGGTGCGGA
TATCTCGGTAGTGGGATACGACGATACCGAAGACAGCTCATGTTATATCCCGCCGTTAACCACCATCAAA
CAGGATTTTCGCCTGCTGGGGCAAACCAGCGTGGACCGCTTGCTGCAACTCTCTCAGGGCCAGGCGGTGA
AGGGCAATCAGCTGTTGCCCGTCTCACTGGTGAAAAGAAAAACCACCCTGGCGCCCAATACGCAAACCGC
CTCTCCCCGCGCGTTGGCCGATTCATTAATGCAGCTGGCACGACAGGTTTCCCGACTGGAAAGCGGGCAG
TGAGCGCAACGCAATTAATGTAAGTTAGCTCACTCATTAGGCACCGGGATCTCGACCGATGCCCTTGAGA
GCCTTCAACCCAGTCAGCTCCTTCCGGTGGGCGCGGGGCATGACTATCGTCGCCGCACTTATGACTGTCT
TCTTTATCATGCAACTCGTAGGACAGGTGCCGGCAGCGCTCTGGGTCATTTTCGGCGAGGACCGCTTTCG
CTGGAGCGCGACGATGATCGGCCTGTCGCTTGCGGTATTCGGAATCTTGCACGCCCTCGCTCAAGCCTTC
GTCACTGGTCCCGCCACCAAACGTTTCGGCGAGAAGCAGGCCATTATCGCCGGCATGGCGGCCCCACGGG
TGCGCATGATCGTGCTCCTGTCGTTGAGGACCCGGCTAGGCTGGCGGGGTTGCCTTACTGGTTAGCAGAA
TGAATCACCGATACGCGAGCGAACGTGAAGCGACTGCTGCTGCAAAACGTCTGCGACCTGAGCAACAACA
TGAATGGTCTTCGGTTTCCGTGTTTCGTAAAGTCTGGAAACGCGGAAGTCAGCGCCCTGCACCATTATGT
TCCGGATCTGCATCGCAGGATGCTGCTGGCTACCCTGTGGAACACCTACATCTGTATTAACGAAGCGCTG
GCATTGACCCTGAGTGATTTTTCTCTGGTCCCGCCGCATCCATACCGCCAGTTGTTTACCCTCACAACGT
TCCAGTAACCGGGCATGTTCATCATCAGTAACCCGTATCGTGAGCATCCTCTCTCGTTTCATCGGTATCA
TTACCCCCATGAACAGAAATCCCCCTTACACGGAGGCATCAGTGACCAAACAGGAAAAAACCGCCCTTAA
CATGGCCCGCTTTATCAGAAGCCAGACATTAACGCTTCTGGAGAAACTCAACGAGCTGGACGCGGATGAA
CAGGCAGACATCTGTGAATCGCTTCACGACCACGCTGATGAGCTTTACCGCAGCTGCCTCGCGCGTTTCG
GTGATGACGGTGAAAACCTCTGACACATGCAGCTCCCGGAGACGGTCACAGCTTGTCTGTAAGCGGATGC
CGGGAGCAGACAAGCCCGTCAGGGCGCGTCAGCGGGTGTTGGCGGGTGTCGGGGCGCAGCCATGACCCAG
TCACGTAGCGATAGCGGAGTGTATACTGGCTTAACTATGCGGCATCAGAGCAGATTGTACTGAGAGTGCA
CCATTGCGGTGTGAAATACCGCACAGATGCGTAAGGAGAAAATACCGCATCAGGCGCTCTTCCGCTTCCT
CGCTCACTGACTCGCTGCGCTCGGTCGTTCGGCTGCGGCGAGCGGTATCAGCTCACTCAAAGGCGGTAAT
ACGGTTATCCACAGAATCAGGGGATAACGCAGGAAAGAACATGTGAGCAAAAGGCCAGCAAAAGGCCAGG
AACCGTAAAAAGGCCGCGTTGCTGGCGTTTTTCCATAGGCTCCGCCCCCCTGACGAGCATCACAAAAATC
GACGCTCAAGTCAGAGGTGGCGAAACCCGACAGGACTATAAAGATACCAGGCGTTTCCCCCTGGAAGCTC
CCTCGTGCGCTCTCCTGTTCCGACCCTGCCGCTTACCGGATACCTGTCCGCCTTTCTCCCTTCGGGAAGC
GTGGCGCTTTCTCATAGCTCACGCTGTAGGTATCTCAGTTCGGTGTAGGTCGTTCGCTCCAAGCTGGGCT
GTGTGCACGAACCCCCCGTTCAGCCCGACCGCTGCGCCTTATCCGGTAACTATCGTCTTGAGTCCAACCC
GGTAAGACACGACTTATCGCCACTGGCAGCAGCCACTGGTAACAGGATTAGCAGAGCGAGGTATGTAGGC
GGTGCTACAGAGTTCTTGAAGTGGTGGCCTAACTACGGCTACACTAGAAGGACAGTATTTGGTATCTGCG
CTCTGCTGAAGCCAGTTACCTTCGTAAAAAGAGTTGGTAGCTCTTGATCCGGCAAACAAACCACCGCTGG
TAGCGGTGGTTTTTTTGTTTGCAAGCAGCAGATTACGCGCAGAAAAAAAGGATCTCAAGAAGATCCTTTG
ATCTTTTCTACGGGGTCTGACGCTCAGTGGAACGAAAACTCACGTTAAGGGATTTTGGTCATGAACAATA
AAACTGTCTGCTTACATAAACAGTAATACAAGGGGTGTTATGAGCCATATTCAACGGGAAACGTCTTGCT
CTAGGCCGCGATTAAATTCCAACATGGATGCTGATTTATATGGGTATAAATGGGCTCGCGATAATGTCGG
GCAATCAGGTGCGACAATCTATCGATTGTATGGGAAGCCCGATGCGCCAGAGTTGTTTCTGAAACATGGC
AAAGGTAGCGTTGCCAATGATGTTACAGATGAGATGGTCAGACTAAACTGGCTGACGGAATTTATGCCTC
TTCCGACCATCAAGCATTTTATCCGTACTCCTGATGATGCATGGTTACTCACCACTGCGATCCCCGGGAA
AACAGCATTCCAGGTATTAGAAGAATATCCTGATTCAGGTGAAAATATTGTTGATGCGCTGGCAGTGTTC
CTGCGCCGGTTGCATTCGATTCCTGTTTGTAATTGTCCTTTTAACAGCGATCGCGTATTTCGTCTCGCTC
AGGCGCAATCACGAATGAATAACGGTTTGGTTGATGCGAGTGATTTTGATGACGAGCGTAATGGCTGGCC
TGTTGAACAAGTCTGGAAAGAAATGCATAAACTTTTGCCATTCTCACCGGATTCAGTCGTCACTCATGGT
GATTTCTCACTTGATAACCTTATTTTTGACGAGGGGAAATTAATAGGTTGTATTGATGTTGGACGAGTCG
GAATCGCAGACCGATACCAGGATCTTGCCATCCTATGGAACTGCCTCGGTGAGTTTTCTCCTTCATTACA
GAAACGGCTTTTTCAAAAATATGGTATTGATAATCCTGATATGAATAAATTGCAGTTTCATTTGATGCTC
GATGAGTTTTTCTAAGAATTAATTCATGAGCGGATACATATTTGAATGTATTTAGAAAAATAAACAAATA
GGGGTTCCGCGCACATTTCCCCGAAAAGTGCCACCTAAATTGTAAGCGTTAATATTTTGTTAAAATTCGC
GTTAAATTTTTGTTAAATCAGCTCATTTTTTAACCAATAGGCCGAAATCGGCAAAATCCCTTATAAATCA
AAAGAATAGACCGAGATAGGGT
[37 nt withheld, positions 4853-4889]
AAAGAACGTGGACTCCAACGTCAAAGG
[49 nt withheld, positions 4917-4965]
T
[91 nt withheld, positions 4967-5057]
G
[124 nt withheld, positions 5059-5182]
CCCATTCGCCAATCCGGATATAGTTCCTCCTTTCAGCAAAAAACCCCTCAAGACCCGTTTAGAGGCCCCA
AGGGGTTATGCTAGTTATTGCTCAGCGGTGGCAGCAGCCAACTCAGCTTCCTTTCGGGCTTTGTTAGCAG
CCGGATCTCAGTGGTGGTGGTGGTGGTGCTCGAGTGCGGCCGCAAGCTTCTACCTATCTTCCAGGGTTTC
ATCATACAGCCATTTATAAGCACAATCTTTGGAACGCTCTATAGTTTCAAAAAGTGTTTTGAAGTCTTGA
GGGTGCATGTTAACTACTTTCTCATCCTCCTGTTTTCCTATTTGCATCAATATATCTCTCGCATCAAGTG
GAGTCAATGAACGTAAGTGGTCTATTACAGTGGCGCTGCGCCTCCCAAAACAGTGCTTTAACAAGTGAAA
AAATATATTATAGTTCATAGGTGTTAAGTTCTTGGTAAATAAATTTTGACGAGGAATCATTTGAATAAGA
TACAGCTTTTGTTGTAATTGGTCTAATAATTCCCTACGCTTTGGGTTTTCCAGCGGCCCTTTCCGGGTGT
ATATATCAAATGATGACCAAGGCTCCATGTGCAGAACCTTAATCTCACAAGCTAATTGCCAGATAACACT
TAATACATGATACAAGTCTGGATTTCCAGGATCTGCCATTAGTTTCTGGAATTCTTTTTCACCAATAAAC
ATATTTACTTCTATTCGTCCAAATTTATATATAGAAGTACAGGAATACAAGTCATATGCGAGTTTCCAAA
GTGCCCTTTTCTCACCTCTACTTGGGAACATTCCAACTACTTTTAAAGGGATGTCTGCTGTCCAAGGAAC
TGCTTCTATTCCCAAATTCTTAAAGAGCCCTCGAGAAGACATAGCAGGTGGTTTTATTACTCCACCACTT
CTAGGATCTAGTTTAAAGAAGTCACAGTGAATCACTCGTAGTTTTCCATCCAGATTTTTTCCTAAGGACT
CCAAATGTGGAATAAAAGTTTTGTCACTTTCGAGCGCAACCACTTTGGCACCAGCTTCAAGTAATGCCTG
AGTCAGGATTCCAGGACCTGGATTGCACTCCAGCAGTAGGTGTGGAGGTCTACTTGGTTTTCCCAAATAG
ATTTGCGCCAGGGTCTCAGCCAATCTCCGATCGGTTACGTAACGCTTAAAGTCTAAGCTGGCCTTAGACG
CCTTCCTTGGCGGATTCCTGAAATCCGGTTCGGGCCACAGCTGCGGAGAGGAGTCAGAGAGCCCGCTAGC
ACCTTGGAAATATAAGTTTTCATCCCCGAGGTTGTTGTTATTGTTATTGTTGTTGTTGTTCGAGCTCGAA
TTAGTCTGCGCGTCTTTCAGGGCTTCATCGACAGTCTGACGACCGCTGGCGGCGTTGATCACCGCAGTAC
GCACGGCATACCAGAAAGCGGACATCTGCGGGATGTTCGGCATGATTTCACCTTTCTGGGCGTTTTCCAT
AGTGGCGGCAATCCGCGGATCTTTCACCAACTCTTCCTCGTAAGACTTCAGCGCTACGGCACCCAGCGGT
TTGTCTTTATTAACCGCTTCCAGACCTTCATCAGTCAGCAGATAGTTTTCGAGGAACTCTTTTGCCAGCT
CTTTGTTCGGACTGGCGGCGTTAATACCTGCGCTCAGCACACCAACGAACGGTTTGGATGGTTGACCCTT
GAAGGTCGGCAGTACCGTTACACCATAATTCACTTTGCTGGTGTCGATGTTGGACCATGCCCACGGGCCG
TTGATGGTCATCGCTGTTTCGCCTTTATTAAAGGCAGCTTCTGCGATGGAGTAATCGGTGTCTGCATTCA
TGTGTTTGTTTTTAATCAGGTCAACCAGGAAGGTCAGACCCGCTTTCGCGCCAGCGTTATCCACGCCCAC
GTCTTTAATGTCGTACTTGCCGTTTTCATACTTGAACGCATAACCCCCGTCAGCAGCAATCAGCGGCCAG
GTGAAGTACGGTTCTTGCAGGTTGAACATCAGCGCGCTCTTACCTTTCGCTTTCAGTTCTTTATCCAGCG
CCGGGATCTCTTCCCAGGTTTTTGGCGGGTTCGGCAGCAGATCTTTGTTATAAATCAGCGATAACGCTTC
AACAGCGATCGGGTAAGCAATCAGCTTGCCGTTGTAACGTACGGCATCCCAGGTAAACGGATACAGCTTG
TCCTGGAACGCTTTGTCCGGGGTGATTTCAGCCAACAGGCCAGATTGAGCGTAGCCACCAAAGCGGTCGT
GTGCCCAGAAGATAATGTCAGGGCCATCGCCAGTTGCCGCAACCTGTGGGAATTTCTCTTCCAGTTTATC
CGGATGCTCAACGGTGACTTTAATTCCGGTATCTTTCTCGAATTTCTTACCGACTT
Features (pLannotate 1.2.2; 22 found; start..end, strand, type, name):
     71..88      -  CDS            thrombin site: thrombin recognition and cleavage site
     99..115     -  CDS            capTEV™ (fragment): composite tag for in vivo biotinylation, TEV protease cleavage, and 6xHis tagging
    134..156     -  RBS            RBS: efficient ribosome binding site from bacteriophage T7 gene 10 (Olins and Rangwala, 1989)
    171..195     -  protein_bind   lac operator: The lac repressor binds to the lac operator to inhibit transcription in E. coli. This inhibition can be relieved by adding lactose or isopropyl-β-D-thiogalactopyranoside (IPTG). lac repressor encoded by lacI
    196..214     -  promoter       T7 promoter: promoter for bacteriophage T7 RNA polymerase
    236..515     +  CDS            TcR (fragment): tetracycline efflux protein; tet; confers resistance to tetracycline
    523..600     +  promoter       lacI promoter: lacI
    601..1683    +  CDS            lacI: lac repressor; lacI; The lac repressor binds to the lac operator to inhibit transcription in E. coli. This inhibition can be relieved by adding lactose or isopropyl-β-D-thiogalactopyranoside (IPTG).
   1696..1717    +  protein_bind   CAP binding site: CAP binding activates transcription in the presence of cAMP. E. coli catabolite activator protein
   1732..2023    +  CDS            TcR (fragment): tetracycline efflux protein; tet; confers resistance to tetracycline
   2095..2475    -  CDS            YPB1_ECOLX: Protein predicted: Swiss-Prot protein existence level 4. From Escherichia coli.
   2492..2683    +  CDS            rop: Rop protein, which maintains plasmids at low copy number; rop
   2785..2924    +  misc_feature   bom: basis of mobility region from pBR322
   3110..3698    -  rep_origin     ori: high-copy-number ColE1/pMB1/pBR322/pUC origin of replication
   3820..4635    +  CDS            KanR: aminoglycoside phosphotransferase; aph(3')-Ia; confers resistance to kanamycin in bacteria or G418 (Geneticin®) in eukaryotes
   4644..4701    -  promoter       AmpR promoter (fragment): bla
   4754..5182    -  rep_origin     f1 ori (sequence partly withheld): f1 bacteriophage origin of replication; arrow indicates direction of (+) strand synthesis
   5219..5266    -  terminator     T7 terminator: transcription terminator for bacteriophage T7 RNA polymerase
   5274..5323    -  CDS            SET1 (fragment): solubility-enhancement tag derived from T7 phage gene 10B
   5333..5350    -  CDS            9xHis (fragment): 9xHis affinity tag
   5375..6436    -  CDS            TFB2M (fragment): TFB2M_HUMAN - Also known as NS5ATP5. Experimental evidence at protein level: Swiss-Prot protein existence level 1. S-adenosyl-L-methionine-dependent rRNA methyltransferase which may methylate two specific adjacent adenosines in the loop of a conserved hairpin near the 3'-end of 12S mitochondrial rRNA (Probable). Component of the mitochondrial transcription initiation complex, composed at least of TFB2M, TFAM and POLRMT that is required for basal transcription of mitochondrial DNA (PubMed:29149603, PubMed:12068295, PubMed:20410300, PubMed:15526033). In this complex, TFAM recruits POLRMT to a sp
   6515..67      -  CDS            MBP (across the origin): maltose binding protein from E. coli; malE (mutated); This version of the gene does not encode a signal sequence, so MBP will remain in the cytosol.
