[The description below was written by a language model from this plasmid's Addgene catalogue record and pLannotate feature annotations shown in this document.]
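Description:
mt deltaN42 TFB2M is a bacterial expression plasmid for producing human TFB2M, the mitochondrial transcription factor B2 that acts with TFAM and POLRMT in the mitochondrial transcription initiation complex, in a form lacking the N-terminal 42 amino acids. The catalogue lists the backbone as pBR322. Consistent with this, the annotated 7,548 nt sequence contains a ColE1/pMB1-type origin together with rop and the bom region, which fits the recorded low copy number, as well as remnants of the tetracycline resistance gene. Selection is by kanamycin through an aph(3')-Ia gene. An f1 origin is also present.

All parts of the expression cassette lie on the minus strand. It is a T7lac arrangement, with a T7 promoter followed by a lac operator and the phage T7 gene 10 ribosome binding site, and a plasmid-borne lacI gene supplies repressor. Transcription therefore depends on T7 RNA polymerase in the host and is inducible with IPTG. Downstream of the RBS, the annotation shows a short His-tag-like fragment (called as part of a composite tag), a thrombin cleavage site, and a cytosolic maltose binding protein lacking its signal sequence. These are followed by the TFB2M coding fragment. After TFB2M come a histidine tag fragment and a short stretch matching a T7 gene 10-derived sequence, then the T7 terminator. This order suggests an N-terminal His/MBP fusion to aid solubility and affinity purification, but the record does not state reading frames, whether the downstream His tag is translated, or what linker or protease site lies between MBP and TFB2M. The stated purpose is simply TFB2M protein expression, and the cloning method is not recorded.
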