Addgene plasmid #205064: mt deltaN42 TFB2M
Purpose: TFB2M protein expression
Depositing lab: Smita Patel. Depositing organization: Rutgers, The State University of New Jersey.
Backbone
  Vector backbone: pBR322
  Vector type: Bacterial Expression
Growth in bacteria
  Bacterial resistance: Kanamycin, 50 μg/mL
  Growth temperature: 37°C
  Growth strain: DH5alpha
  Copy number: Low Copy
Gene/Insert
  Gene/Insert name: TFB2M
  Species: H. sapiens (human)
  Mutation: Lacks N-terminal 42 amino acids
  Entrez Gene: TFB2M (a.k.a. Hkp1, mtTFB2)
  Cloning method: Unknown
Terms and licenses: Academic/Nonprofit Terms; Industry Terms: Not Available to Industry
How to cite: mt deltaN42 TFB2M was a gift from Smita Patel (Addgene plasmid # 205064 ; http://n2t.net/addgene:205064 ; RRID:Addgene_205064)
